Addgene plasmid #217183: pCMV-PARIS
Purpose: Mammalian expression vector for expression of PARIS transposase (CMV promoter)
Depositing lab: Yong E Zhang. Depositing organization: Institute of Zoology, Chinese Academy of Sciences. Publication: Heterologous survey of 130 DNA transposons in human cells highlights their functional divergence and expands the genome engineering toolbox. Zhang T, Tan S, Tang N, Li Y, Zhang C, Sun J, Guo Y, Gao H, Cai Y, Sun W, Wang C, Fu L, Ma H, Wu Y, Hu X, Zhang X, Gee P, Yan W, Zhao Y, Chen Q, Guo B, Wang H, Zhang YE. Cell. 2024 Jul 11;187(14):3741-3760.e30. doi: 10.1016/j.cell.2024.05.007. Epub 2024 Jun 5. PubMed 38843831.
Backbone
  Vector backbone: pCMV
  Vector type: Mammalian Expression
Growth in bacteria
  Bacterial resistance: Ampicillin, 100 μg/mL
  Growth temperature: 37°C
  Growth strain: DH5alpha
  Copy number: High Copy
Gene/Insert
  Gene/Insert name: PARIS transposase
  Species: Synthetic
  Cloning method: Restriction Enzyme; 5′ cloning site Unknown (unknown if destroyed); 3′ cloning site Unknown (unknown if destroyed)
Terms and licenses: Academic/Nonprofit Terms; Industry Terms: Not Available to Industry
How to cite: pCMV-PARIS was a gift from Yong E Zhang (Addgene plasmid # 217183 ; http://n2t.net/addgene:217183 ; RRID:Addgene_217183)
