[The description below was written by a language model from this plasmid's Addgene catalogue record and pLannotate feature annotations shown in this document.]
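Description:
pCMV-PARIS is a 5,615-nt mammalian expression plasmid built on a pCMV backbone for transient production of the PARIS DNA transposase in cultured mammalian cells. It is maintained in E. coli as a high-copy plasmid through a ColE1/pUC-type origin and is selected with ampicillin via a β-lactamase gene driven by its own promoter. An f1 phage origin is also present, along with leftover lac promoter/operator, CAP site, lacI and bom fragments that are backbone remnants with no evident role in the construct's use.

The expression cassette consists of the human cytomegalovirus immediate-early enhancer and promoter at the start of the sequence, followed by a T7 promoter, an unannotated stretch of roughly 1.1 kb, a reverse-oriented SP6 promoter and the bovine growth hormone polyadenylation signal. The automated annotation did not recognise the transposase coding sequence, but the unannotated gap between the T7 and SP6 sites is where the synthetic PARIS transposase insert presumably lies; the cloning sites used are not recorded. The flanking phage promoters could in principle support in vitro transcription. Downstream, an SV40 early promoter precedes only a short fragment of a bleomycin-family resistance gene and an SV40 poly(A) signal, so the plasmid does not appear to carry an intact mammalian selection marker. The short hit to an HIV-1 LTR next to the CMV promoter is probably an annotation artefact rather than a functional viral element.

The plasmid serves as a helper supplying transposase in trans. It comes from a survey testing many DNA transposons for activity in human cells as genome engineering tools. No transposon ends or tags are annotated.
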