Features (pLannotate 1.2.2; 19 found; start..end, strand, type, name):
      1..380     +  enhancer       CMV enhancer: human cytomegalovirus immediate early enhancer
    381..584     +  promoter       CMV promoter: human cytomegalovirus (CMV) immediate early promoter
    580..613     +  LTR            5' LTR (truncated) (fragment): truncated 5' long terminal repeat (LTR) from HIV-1
    629..647     +  promoter       T7 promoter: promoter for bacteriophage T7 RNA polymerase
   1803..1821    -  promoter       SP6 promoter: promoter for bacteriophage SP6 RNA polymerase
   1847..2071    +  polyA_signal   bGH poly(A) signal: bovine growth hormone polyadenylation signal
   2075..2096    +  promoter       SV40 promoter (fragment): SV40 enhancer and early promoter
   2117..2545    +  rep_origin     f1 ori (sequence partly withheld): f1 bacteriophage origin of replication; arrow indicates direction of (+) strand synthesis
   2559..2888    +  promoter       SV40 promoter: SV40 enhancer and early promoter
   2901..3059    +  CDS            ble (fragment): BLE_KLEPN - Experimental evidence at protein level: Swiss-Prot protein existence level 1. Binding protein with a strong affinity to the bleomycin family of antibiotics. Binds to CL990; an antimitotic-antibiotic compound. From Klebsiella pneumoniae.
   3054..3175    +  polyA_signal   SV40 poly(A) signal: SV40 polyadenylation signal
   3248..3264    -  protein_bind   lac operator: The lac repressor binds to the lac operator to inhibit transcription in E. coli. This inhibition can be relieved by adding lactose or isopropyl-β-D-thiogalactopyranoside (IPTG). lac repressor encoded by lacI
   3272..3302    -  promoter       lac promoter: promoter for the E. coli lac operon
   3317..3338    -  protein_bind   CAP binding site: CAP binding activates transcription in the presence of cAMP. E. coli catabolite activator protein
   3351..3443    -  CDS            lacI (fragment): lac repressor; lacI; The lac repressor binds to the lac operator to inhibit transcription in E. coli. This inhibition can be relieved by adding lactose or isopropyl-β-D-thiogalactopyranoside (IPTG).
   3626..4214    -  rep_origin     ori: high-copy-number ColE1/pMB1/pBR322/pUC origin of replication
   4385..5245    -  CDS            AmpR: β-lactamase; bla; confers resistance to ampicillin, carbenicillin, and related antibiotics
   5246..5350    -  promoter       AmpR promoter: bla
   5409..5461    -  misc_feature   bom (fragment): basis of mobility region from pBR322
>Addgene plasmid #217183 | pCMV-PARIS | addgene full sequence | sequence record 442012 | Addgene NGS Result
GACATTGATTATTGACTAGTTATTAATAGTAATCAATTACGGGGTCATTAGTTCATAGCCCATATATGGA
GTTCCGCGTTACATAACTTACGGTAAATGGCCCGCCTGGCTGACCGCCCAACGACCCCCGCCCATTGACG
TCAATAATGACGTATGTTCCCATAGTAACGCCAATAGGGACTTTCCATTGACGTCAATGGGTGGAGTATT
TACGGTAAACTGCCCACTTGGCAGTACATCAAGTGTATCATATGCCAAGTACGCCCCCTATTGACGTCAA
TGACGGTAAATGGCCCGCCTGGCATTATGCCCAGTACATGACCTTATGGGACTTTCCTACTTGGCAGTAC
ATCTACGTATTAGTCATCGCTATTACCATGGTGATGCGGTTTTGGCAGTACATCAATGGGCGTGGATAGC
GGTTTGACTCACGGGGATTTCCAAGTCTCCACCCCATTGACGTCAATGGGAGTTTGTTTTGGCACCAAAA
TCAACGGGACTTTCCAAAATGTCGTAACAACTCCGCCCCATTGACGCAAATGGGCGGTAGGCGTGTACGG
TGGGAGGTCTATATAAGCAGAGCTCTCTGGCTAACTAGAGAACCCACTGCTTACTGGCTTATCGAAATTA
ATACGACTCACTATAGGGAGACCCAAGCTTGGTACCGAGCTCGGATCCACTAGTAACGGCCGCCAGTGTG
CTGGAATTCGCCGCCACCATGCCTGGCCAACGCATTAACGAGAACGTGATTCAGCTGGTGTACTTCCATT
ACCATAAGGGCAAATGCGCGAAAGAACTGGCGGAGATGTTCAGCATCAAGCTGCGCACCATTTATAACAT
CATCAACCGCGCGGAGAAAGAAAACCGCCTGGAACTGAAACATAGCGGTGGCCGCCCTGCCAAACTGAGC
CGTCGCGATCATAGCAAAATCCTGAAGCAGATTAACGAAAACCCGCAGACCAGCCTGCGTCAATTAGCCC
TGGACCTGAAAAACGACTGCAACAAAACCGTGAGCCATGAAACCGTGCGCAAAGTGCTGAAAATGCACAA
ATACAGCAGCCAGATTGCGCGCAAAAAGCCTTTACTGAGCGCGGTTAATATTCAGCGCCGCCTGAACTTT
AGCATTACCAACGTGAACAAACCGGCGGAGTACTGGGACGACGTGATCTTTTGCGACGAAACCAAGATCA
TGCTGTATTATCACGACGGCCCTAGCAAAGTTTGGCGCAAGCCGAATACCGCGCTGGAACAGAAAAACAT
TATCCCCACCGTGAAATTTGGCAAGCTGAGCGTGATGGTGTGGGGTTGCATCAGCAGCAAAGGCGTTGGC
GAACTGCGCATCTTCAACGATGTGATGACCAAAGAGTTTTACCTGGACATCCTGAAAAACGAACTGAGCC
GCAGCGCCATTAAATTTGGCTTTGTGGATCCGCAGAACCCTAGCAAACAGCGCTATAAACTGTACCAGGA
TAACGATCCGAAACATAAAAGCTTCCTGTGCCGCACCTGGCTGCTGTATAACTGCAGCAAAGTGATTGAC
ACCCCTGCACAGAGCCCGGATTTAAACCCGATCGAAAACCTGTGGGCGTTTCTGAAGAAGCGCGTGGGTA
AACGTAGCCCGACCAACAAGAACGCCCTGATCAAAGCGATTCAGGAAGAGTGGATTAAGATTCCTGAGAT
CTACGATCTGCATAACCTGATTCAGAGCATGAGCCGCCGTTTACGCGCTGTGATGGATGCGAACGGCCAG
TATACCAAATACTGATGAGCGGCCGCTCGAGCATGCATCTAGAGGGCCCTATTCTATAGTGTCACCTAAA
TGCTAGAGCTCGCTGATCAGCCTCGACTGTGCCTTCTAGTTGCCAGCCATCTGTTGTTTGCCCCTCCCCC
GTGCCTTCCTTGACCCTGGAAGGTGCCACTCCCACTGTCCTTTCCTAATAAAATGAGGAAATTGCATCGC
ATTGTCTGAGTAGGTGTCATTCTATTCTGGGGGGTGGGGTGGGGCAGGACAGCAAGGGGGAGGATTGGGA
AGACAATAGCAGGCATGCTGGGGATGCGGTGGGCTCTATGGCTTCTGAGGCGGAAAGAACCAGCTGGGGC
TCTAGGGGGTATCCCC
[124 nt withheld, positions 2117-2240]
C
[91 nt withheld, positions 2242-2332]
A
[49 nt withheld, positions 2334-2382]
CCTTTGACGTTGGAGTCCACGTTCTTT
[37 nt withheld, positions 2410-2446]
ACCCTATCTCGGTCTATTCTTTTGATTTATAAGGGATTTTGCCGATTTCGGCCTATTGGTTAAAAAATGA
GCTGATTTAACAAAAATTTAACGCGAATTAATTCTGTGGAATGTGTGTCAGTTAGGGTGTGGAAAGTCCC
CAGGCTCCCCAGCAGGCAGAAGTATGCAAAGCATGCATCTCAATTAGTCAGCAACCAGGTGTGGAAAGTC
CCCAGGCTCCCCAGCAGGCAGAAGTATGCAAAGCATGCATCTCAATTAGTCAGCAACCATAGTCCCGCCC
CTAACTCCGCCCATCCCGCCCCTAACTCCGCCCAGTTCCGCCCATTCTCCGCCCCATGGCTGACTAATTT
TTTTTATTTATGCAGAGGCCGAGGCCGCCTCTGCCTCTGAGCTATTCCAGAAGTAGTGAGGAGGCTTTTT
TGGAGGCCTAGGCTTTTGCAAAAAGCTCCCCGAAATGACCGACCAAGCGACGCCCAACCTGCCATCACGA
GATTTCGATTCCACCGCCGCCTTCTATGAAAGGTTGGGCTTCGGAATCGTTTTCCGGGACGCCGGCTGGA
TGATCCTCCAGCGCGGGGATCTCATGCTGGAGTTCTTCGCCCACCCCAACTTGTTTATTGCAGCTTATAA
TGGTTACAAATAAAGCAATAGCATCACAAATTTCACAAATAAAGCATTTTTTTCACTGCATTCTAGTTGT
GGTTTGTCCAAACTCATCAATGTATCTTATCATGTCTGTATACCGTCGACCTCTAGCTAGAGCTTGGCGT
AATCATGGTCATAGCTGTTTCCTGTGTGAAATTGTTATCCGCTCACAATTCCACACAACATACGAGCCGG
AAGCATAAAGTGTAAAGCCTGGGGTGCCTAATGAGTGAGCTAACTCACATTAATTGCGTTGCGCTCACTG
CCCGCTTTCCAGTCGGGAAACCTGTCGTGCCAGCTGCATTAATGAATCGGCCAACGCGCGGGGAGAGGCG
GTTTGCGTATTGGGCGCTCTTCCGCTTCCTCGCTCACTGACTCGCTGCGCTCGGTCGTTCGGCTGCGGCG
AGCGGTATCAGCTCACTCAAAGGCGGTAATACGGTTATCCACAGAATCAGGGGATAACGCAGGAAAGAAC
ATGTGAGCAAAAGGCCAGCAAAAGGCCAGGAACCGTAAAAAGGCCGCGTTGCTGGCGTTTTTCCATAGGC
TCCGCCCCCCTGACGAGCATCACAAAAATCGACGCTCAAGTCAGAGGTGGCGAAACCCGACAGGACTATA
AAGATACCAGGCGTTTCCCCCTGGAAGCTCCCTCGTGCGCTCTCCTGTTCCGACCCTGCCGCTTACCGGA
TACCTGTCCGCCTTTCTCCCTTCGGGAAGCGTGGCGCTTTCTCATAGCTCACGCTGTAGGTATCTCAGTT
CGGTGTAGGTCGTTCGCTCCAAGCTGGGCTGTGTGCACGAACCCCCCGTTCAGCCCGACCGCTGCGCCTT
ATCCGGTAACTATCGTCTTGAGTCCAACCCGGTAAGACACGACTTATCGCCACTGGCAGCAGCCACTGGT
AACAGGATTAGCAGAGCGAGGTATGTAGGCGGTGCTACAGAGTTCTTGAAGTGGTGGCCTAACTACGGCT
ACACTAGAAGAACAGTATTTGGTATCTGCGCTCTGCTGAAGCCAGTTACCTTCGGAAAAAGAGTTGGTAG
CTCTTGATCCGGCAAACAAACCACCGCTGGTAGCGGTGGTTTTTTTGTTTGCAAGCAGCAGATTACGCGC
AGAAAAAAAGGATCTCAAGAAGATCCTTTGATCTTTTCTACGGGGTCTGACGCTCAGTGGAACGAAAACT
CACGTTAAGGGATTTTGGTCATGAGATTATCAAAAAGGATCTTCACCTAGATCCTTTTAAATTAAAAATG
AAGTTTTAAATCAATCTAAAGTATATATGAGTAAACTTGGTCTGACAGTTACCAATGCTTAATCAGTGAG
GCACCTATCTCAGCGATCTGTCTATTTCGTTCATCCATAGTTGCCTGACTCCCCGTCGTGTAGATAACTA
CGATACGGGAGGGCTTACCATCTGGCCCCAGTGCTGCAATGATACCGCGAGACCCACGCTCACCGGCTCC
AGATTTATCAGCAATAAACCAGCCAGCCGGAAGGGCCGAGCGCAGAAGTGGTCCTGCAACTTTATCCGCC
TCCATCCAGTCTATTAATTGTTGCCGGGAAGCTAGAGTAAGTAGTTCGCCAGTTAATAGTTTGCGCAACG
TTGTTGCCATTGCTACAGGCATCGTGGTGTCACGCTCGTCGTTTGGTATGGCTTCATTCAGCTCCGGTTC
CCAACGATCAAGGCGAGTTACATGATCCCCCATGTTGTGCAAAAAAGCGGTTAGCTCCTTCGGTCCTCCG
ATCGTTGTCAGAAGTAAGTTGGCCGCAGTGTTATCACTCATGGTTATGGCAGCACTGCATAATTCTCTTA
CTGTCATGCCATCCGTAAGATGCTTTTCTGTGACTGGTGAGTACTCAACCAAGTCATTCTGAGAATAGTG
TATGCGGCGACCGAGTTGCTCTTGCCCGGCGTCAATACGGGATAATACCGCGCCACATAGCAGAACTTTA
AAAGTGCTCATCATTGGAAAACGTTCTTCGGGGCGAAAACTCTCAAGGATCTTACCGCTGTTGAGATCCA
GTTCGATGTAACCCACTCGTGCACCCAACTGATCTTCAGCATCTTTTACTTTCACCAGCGTTTCTGGGTG
AGCAAAAACAGGAAGGCAAAATGCCGCAAAAAAGGGAATAAGGGCGACACGGAAATGTTGAATACTCATA
CTCTTCCTTTTTCAATATTATTGAAGCATTTATCAGGGTTATTGTCTCATGAGCGGATACATATTTGAAT
GTATTTAGAAAAATAAACAAATAGGGGTTCCGCGCACATTTCCCCGAAAAGTGCCACCTGACGTCGACGG
ATCGGGAGATCTCCCGATCCCCTATGGTGCACTCTCAGTACAATCTGCTCTGATGCCGCATAGTTAAGCC
AGTATCTGCTCCCTGCTTGTGTGTTGGAGGTCGCTGAGTAGTGCGCGAGCAAAATTTAAGCTACAACAAG
GCAAGGCTTGACCGACAATTGCATGAAGAATCTGCTTAGGGTTAGGCGTTTTGCGCTGCTTCGCGATGTA
CGGGCCAGATATACGCGTT
